>Addgene plasmid #90859 | PSMD14 E6.4 gRNA | addgene full sequence | sequence record 183907 | Addgene NGS Result
AGTGAGCTGATACCGCTCGCCGCAGCCGAACGACCGAGCGCAGCGAGTCAGTGAGCGAGGAAGCGGAAGA
GCGCCCAATACGCAAACCGCCTCTCCCCGCGCGTTGGCCGATTCATTAATGCAGCTGGCACGACAGGTTT
CCCGACTGGAAAGCGGGCAGTGAGCGCAACGCAATTAATGTGAGTTAGCTCACTCATTAGGCACCCCAGG
CTTTACACTTTATGCTTCCGGCTCGTATGTTGTGTGGAATTGTGAGCGGATAACAATTTCACACAGGAAA
CAGCTATGACCATGATTACGCCAAGCGCGCAATTAACCCTCACTAAAGGGAACAAAAGCTGGAGCTGCAA
GCTTAATGTAGTCTTATGCAATACTCTTGTAGTCTTGCAACATGGTAACGATGAGTTAGCAACATGCCTT
ACAAGGAGAGAAAAAGCACCGTGCATGCCGATTGGTGGAAGTAAGGTGGTACGATCGTGCCTTATTAGGA
AGGCAACAGACGGGTCTGACATGGATTGGACGAACCACTGAATTGCCGCATTGCAGAGATATTGTATTTA
AGTGCCTAGCTCGATACATAAACGGGTCTCTCTGGTTAGACCAGATCTGAGCCTGGGAGCTCTCTGGCTA
ACTAGGGAACCCACTGCTTAAGCCTCAATAAAGCTTGCCTTGAGTGCTTCAAGTAGTGTGTGCCCGTCTG
TTGTGTGACTCTGGTAACTAGAGATCCCTCAGACCCTTTTAGTCAGTGTGGAAAATCTCTAGCAGTGGCG
CCCGAACAGGGACTTGAAAGCGAAAGGGAAACCAGAGGAGCTCTCTCGACGCAGGACTCGGCTTGCTGAA
GCGCGCACGGCAAGAGGCGAGGGGCGGCGACTGGTGAGTACGCCAAAAATTTTGACTAGCGGAGGCTAGA
AGGAGAGAGATGGGTGCGAGAGCGTCAGTATTAAGCGGGGGAGAATTAGATCGCGATGGGAAAAAATTCG
GTTAAGGCCAGGGGGAAAGAAAAAATATAAATTAAAACATATAGTATGGGCAAGCAGGGAGCTAGAACGA
TTCGCAGTTAATCCTGGCCTGTTAGAAACATCAGAAGGCTGTAGACAAATACTGGGACAGCTACAACCAT
CCCTTCAGACAGGATCAGAAGAACTTAGATCATTATATAATACAGTAGCAACCCTCTATTGTGTGCATCA
AAGGATAGAGATAAAAGACACCAAGGAAGCTTTAGACAAGATAGAGGAAGAGCAAAACAAAAGTAAGACC
ACCGCACAGCAAGCGGCCGCTGATCTTCAGACCTGGAGGAGGAGATATGAGGGACAATTGGAGAAGTGAA
TTATATAAATATAAAGTAGTAAAAATTGAACCATTAGGAGTAGCACCCACCAAGGCAAAGAGAAGAGTGG
TGCAGAGAGAAAAAAGAGCAGTGGGAATAGGAGCTTTGTTCCTTGGGTTCTTGGGAGCAGCAGGAAGCAC
TATGGGCGCAGCGTCAATGACGCTGACGGTACAGGCCAGACAATTATTGTCTGGTATAGTGCAGCAGCAG
AACAATTTGCTGAGGGCTATTGAGGCGCAACAGCATCTGTTGCAACTCACAGTCTGGGGCATCAAGCAGC
TCCAGGCAAGAATCCTGGCTGTGGAAAGATACCTAAAGGATCAACAGCTCCTGGGGATTTGGGGTTGCTC
TGGAAAACTCATTTGCACCACTGCTGTGCCTTGGAATGCTAGTTGGAGTAATAAATCTCTGGAACAGATT
TGGAATCACACGACCTGGATGGAGTGGGACAGAGAAATTAACAATTACACAAGCTTAATACACTCCTTAA
TTGAAGAATCGCAAAACCAGCAAGAAAAGAATGAACAAGAATTATTGGAATTAGATAAATGGGCAAGTTT
GTGGAATTGGTTTAACATAACAAATTGGCTGTGGTATATAAAATTATTCATAATGATAGTAGGAGGCTTG
GTAGGTTTAAGAATAGTTTTTGCTGTACTTTCTATAGTGAATAGAGTTAGGCAGGGATATTCACCATTAT
CGTTTCAGACCCACCTCCCAACCCCGAGGGGACCCAGAGAGGGCCTATTTCCCATGATTCCTTCATATTT
GCATATACGATACAAGGCTGTTAGAGAGATAATTAGAATTAATTTGACTGTAAACACAAAGATATTAGTA
CAAAATACGTGACGTAGAAAGTAATAATTTCTTGGGTAGTTTGCAGTTTTAAAATTATGTTTTAAAATGG
ACTATCATATGCTTACCGTAACTTGAAAGTATTTCGATTTCTTGGCTTTATATATCTTGTGGAAAGGACG
AAACACCGACAAGTCTATATCTCTTCCCGTTTAAGAGCTATGCTGGAAACAGCATAGCAAGTTTAAATAA
GGCTAGTCCGTTATCAACTTGAAAAAGTGGCACCGAGTCGGTGCTTTTTTTGAATTCTAGATCTTGAGAC
AAATGGCAGTATTCATCCACAATTTTAAAAGAAAAGGGGGGATTGGGGGGTACAGTGCAGGGGAAAGAAT
AGTAGACATAATAGCAACAGACATACAAACTAAAGAATTACAAAAACAAATTACAAAAATTCAAAATTTT
CGGGTTTATTACAGGGACAGCAGAGATCCACTTTGGCGCCGGCTCGAGTGGCTCCGGTGCCCGTCAGTGG
GCAGAGCGCACATCGCCCACAGTCCCCGAGAAGTTGGGGGGAGGGGTCGGCAATTGAACCGGTGCCTAGA
GAAGGTGGCGCGGGGTAAACTGGGAAAGTGATGTCGTGTACTGGCTCCGCCTTTTTCCCGAGGGTGGGGG
AGAACCGTATATAAGTGCAGTAGTCGCCGTGAACGTTCTTTTTCGCAACGGGTTTGCCGCCAGAACACAG
GTGTCGTGACGCGGGATCCGCCACCATGACCGAGTACAAGCCCACGGTGCGCCTCGCCACCCGCGACGAC
GTCCCCAGGGCCGTACGCACCCTCGCCGCCGCGTTCGCCGACTACCCCGCCACGCGCCACACCGTCGATC
CGGACCGCCACATCGAGCGGGTCACCGAGCTGCAAGAACTCTTCCTCACGCGCGTCGGGCTCGACATCGG
CAAGGTGTGGGTCGCGGACGACGGCGCCGCGGTGGCGGTCTGGACCACGCCGGAGAGCGTCGAAGCGGGG
GCGGTGTTCGCCGAGATCGGCCCGCGCATGGCCGAGTTGAGCGGTTCCCGGCTGGCCGCGCAGCAACAGA
TGGAAGGCCTCCTGGCGCCGCACCGGCCCAAGGAGCCCGCGTGGTTCCTGGCCACCGTCGGAGTCTCGCC
CGACCACCAGGGCAAGGGTCTGGGCAGCGCCGTCGTGCTCCCCGGAGTGGAGGCGGCCGAGCGCGCCGGG
GTGCCCGCCTTCCTGGAGACCTCCGCGCCCCGCAACCTCCCCTTCTACGAGCGGCTCGGCTTCACCGTCA
CCGCCGACGTCGAGGTGCCCGAAGGACCGCGCACCTGGTGCATGACCCGCAAGCCCGGTGCCTGAACGCG
TTAAGTCGACAATCAACCTCTGGATTACAAAATTTGTGAAAGATTGACTGGTATTCTTAACTATGTTGCT
CCTTTTACGCTATGTGGATACGCTGCTTTAATGCCTTTGTATCATGCTATTGCTTCCCGTATGGCTTTCA
TTTTCTCCTCCTTGTATAAATCCTGGTTGCTGTCTCTTTATGAGGAGTTGTGGCCCGTTGTCAGGCAACG
TGGCGTGGTGTGCACTGTGTTTGCTGACGCAACCCCCACTGGTTGGGGCATTGCCACCACCTGTCAGCTC
CTTTCCGGGACTTTCGCTTTCCCCCTCCCTATTGCCACGGCGGAACTCATCGCCGCCTGCCTTGCCCGCT
GCTGGACAGGGGCTCGGCTGTTGGGCACTGACAATTCCGTGGTGTTGTCGGGGAAATCATCGTCCTTTCC
TTGGCTGCTCGCCTGTGTTGCCACCTGGATTCTGCGCGGGACGTCCTTCTGCTACGTCCCTTCGGCCCTC
AATCCAGCGGACCTTCCTTCCCGCGGCCTGCTGCCGGCTCTGCGGCCTCTTCCGCGTCTTCGCCTTCGCC
CTCAGACGAGTCGGATCTCCCTTTGGGCCGCCTCCCCGCGTCGACTTTAAGACCAATGACTTACAAGGCA
GCTGTAGATCTTAGCCACTTTTTAAAAGAAAAGGGGGGACTGGAAGGGCTAATTCACTCCCAACGAAGAC
AAGATCTGCTTTTTGCTTGTACTGGGTCTCTCTGGTTAGACCAGATCTGAGCCTGGGAGCTCTCTGGCTA
ACTAGGGAACCCACTGCTTAAGCCTCAATAAAGCTTGCCTTGAGTGCTTCAAGTAGTGTGTGCCCGTCTG
TTGTGTGACTCTGGTAACTAGAGATCCCTCAGACCCTTTTAGTCAGTGTGGAAAATCTCTAGCAGTACGT
ATAGTAGTTCATGTCATCTTATTATTCAGTATTTATAACTTGCAAAGAAATGAATATCAGAGAGTGAGAG
GAACTTGTTTATTGCAGCTTATAATGGTTACAAATAAAGCAATAGCATCACAAATTTCACAAATAAAGCA
TTTTTTTCACTGCATTCTAGTTGTGGTTTGTCCAAACTCATCAATGTATCTTATCATGTCTGGCTCTAGC
TATCCCGCCCCTAACTCCGCCCATCCCGCCCCTAACTCCGCCCAGTTCCGCCCATTCTCCGCCCCATGGC
TGACTAATTTTTTTTATTTATGCAGAGGCCGAGGCCGCCTCGGCCTCTGAGCTATTCCAGAAGTAGTGAG
GAGGCTTTTTTGGAGGCCTAGGGACGTACCCAATTCGCCCTATAGTGAGTCGTATTACGCGCGCTCACTG
GCCGTCGTTTTACAACGTCGTGACTGGGAAAACCCTGGCGTTACCCAACTTAATCGCCTTGCAGCACATC
CCCCTTTCGCCAGCTGGCGTAATAGCGAAGAGGCCCGCACCGATCGCCCTTCCCAACAGTTGCGCAGCCT
GAATGGCGAATGGG
[124 nt withheld, positions 4985-5108]
C
[91 nt withheld, positions 5110-5200]
A
[49 nt withheld, positions 5202-5250]
CCTTTGACGTTGGAGTCCACGTTCTTT
[37 nt withheld, positions 5278-5314]
ACCCTATCTCGGTCTATTCTTTTGATTTATAAGGGATTTTGCCGATTTCGGCCTATTGGTTAAAAAATGA
GCTGATTTAACAAAAATTTAACGCGAATTTTAACAAAATATTAACGCTTACAATTTAGGTGGCACTTTTC
GGGGAAATGTGCGCGGAACCCCTATTTGTTTATTTTTCTAAATACATTCAAATATGTATCCGCTCATGAG
ACAATAACCCTGATAAATGCTTCAATAATATTGAAAAAGGAAGAGTATGAGTATTCAACATTTCCGTGTC
GCCCTTATTCCCTTTTTTGCGGCATTTTGCCTTCCTGTTTTTGCTCACCCAGAAACGCTGGTGAAAGTAA
AAGATGCTGAAGATCAGTTGGGTGCACGAGTGGGTTACATCGAACTGGATCTCAACAGCGGTAAGATCCT
TGAGAGTTTTCGCCCCGAAGAACGTTTTCCAATGATGAGCACTTTTAAAGTTCTGCTATGTGGCGCGGTA
TTATCCCGTATTGACGCCGGGCAAGAGCAACTCGGTCGCCGCATACACTATTCTCAGAATGACTTGGTTG
AGTACTCACCAGTCACAGAAAAGCATCTTACGGATGGCATGACAGTAAGAGAATTATGCAGTGCTGCCAT
AACCATGAGTGATAACACTGCGGCCAACTTACTTCTGACAACGATCGGAGGACCGAAGGAGCTAACCGCT
TTTTTGCACAACATGGGGGATCATGTAACTCGCCTTGATCGTTGGGAACCGGAGCTGAATGAAGCCATAC
CAAACGACGAGCGTGACACCACGATGCCTGTAGCAATGGCAACAACGTTGCGCAAACTATTAACTGGCGA
ACTACTTACTCTAGCTTCCCGGCAACAATTAATAGACTGGATGGAGGCGGATAAAGTTGCAGGACCACTT
CTGCGCTCGGCCCTTCCGGCTGGCTGGTTTATTGCTGATAAATCTGGAGCCGGTGAGCGTGGGTCTCGCG
GTATCATTGCAGCACTGGGGCCAGATGGTAAGCCCTCCCGTATCGTAGTTATCTACACGACGGGGAGTCA
GGCAACTATGGATGAACGAAATAGACAGATCGCTGAGATAGGTGCCTCACTGATTAAGCATTGGTAACTG
TCAGACCAAGTTTACTCATATATACTTTAGATTGATTTAAAACTTCATTTTTAATTTAAAAGGATCTAGG
TGAAGATCCTTTTTGATAATCTCATGACCAAAATCCCTTAACGTGAGTTTTCGTTCCACTGAGCGTCAGA
CCCCGTAGAAAAGATCAAAGGATCTTCTTGAGATCCTTTTTTTCTGCGCGTAATCTGCTGCTTGCAAACA
AAAAAACCACCGCTACCAGCGGTGGTTTGTTTGCCGGATCAAGAGCTACCAACTCTTTTTCCGAAGGTAA
CTGGCTTCAGCAGAGCGCAGATACCAAATACTGTTCTTCTAGTGTAGCCGTAGTTAGGCCACCACTTCAA
GAACTCTGTAGCACCGCCTACATACCTCGCTCTGCTAATCCTGTTACCAGTGGCTGCTGCCAGTGGCGAT
AAGTCGTGTCTTACCGGGTTGGACTCAAGACGATAGTTACCGGATAAGGCGCAGCGGTCGGGCTGAACGG
GGGGTTCGTGCACACAGCCCAGCTTGGAGCGAACGACCTACACCGAACTGAGATACCTACAGCGTGAGCT
ATGAGAAAGCGCCACGCTTCCCGAAGGGAGAAAGGCGGACAGGTATCCGGTAAGCGGCAGGGTCGGAACA
GGAGAGCGCACGAGGGAGCTTCCAGGGGGAAACGCCTGGTATCTTTATAGTCCTGTCGGGTTTCGCCACC
TCTGACTTGAGCGTCGATTTTTGTGATGCTCGTCAGGGGGGCGGAGCCTATGGAAAAACGCCAGCAACGC
GGCCTTTTTACGGTTCCTGGCCTTTTGCTGGCCTTTTGCTCACATGTTCTTTCCTGCGTTATCCCCTGAT
TCTGTGGATAACCGTATTACCGCCTTTG
Features (pLannotate 1.2.2; 28 found; start..end, strand, type, name):
      1..69      +  rep_origin     RSF ori (fragment): Plasmids containing the RSF 1030 origin of replication can be propagated in E. coli cells that contain additional plasmids with compatible origins.
     71..163     +  CDS            lacI (fragment): lac repressor; lacI; The lac repressor binds to the lac operator to inhibit transcription in E. coli. This inhibition can be relieved by adding lactose or isopropyl-β-D-thiogalactopyranoside (IPTG).
    176..197     +  protein_bind   CAP binding site: CAP binding activates transcription in the presence of cAMP. E. coli catabolite activator protein
    212..242     +  promoter       lac promoter: promoter for the E. coli lac operon
    250..266     +  protein_bind   lac operator: The lac repressor binds to the lac operator to inhibit transcription in E. coli. This inhibition can be relieved by adding lactose or isopropyl-β-D-thiogalactopyranoside (IPTG). lac repressor encoded by lacI
    311..329     +  promoter       T3 promoter: promoter for bacteriophage T3 RNA polymerase
    357..583     +  promoter       RSV promoter: Rous sarcoma virus enhancer/promoter
    584..764     +  LTR            5' LTR (truncated): truncated 5' long terminal repeat (LTR) from HIV-1
    811..936     +  misc_feature   HIV-1 Ψ: packaging signal of human immunodeficiency virus type 1
    920..1283    +  CDS            HIV-1 gag (fragment): gag protein from human immunodeficiency virus 1; gag
   1429..1662    +  misc_feature   RRE: The Rev response element (RRE) of HIV-1 allows for Rev-dependent mRNA export from the nucleus to the cytoplasm.
   2039..2065    +  CDS            Rev (fragment): human immunodeficiency virus 1 (HIV-1) Rev protein; rev; enhances nuclear export of unspliced and incompletely spliced viral mRNAs
   2069..2309    +  promoter       U6 promoter: RNA polymerase III promoter for human U6 snRNA
   2357..2424    +  misc_RNA       tracrRNA (fragment): trans-activating CRISPR RNA for the Streptococcus pyogenes CRISPR/Cas9 system
   2473..2590    +  misc_feature   cPPT/CTS: central polypurine tract and central termination sequence of HIV-1
   2659..2870    +  promoter       EF-1α core promoter: core promoter for human elongation factor EF-1α
   2896..3495    +  CDS            PuroR (fragment): puromycin N-acetyltransferase; pac from Streptomyces; confers resistance to puromycin
   3511..4099    +  misc_feature   WPRE: woodchuck hepatitis virus posttranscriptional regulatory element
   4150..4169    +  misc_feature   cPPT/CTS (fragment): central polypurine tract and central termination sequence of HIV-1
   4171..4404    +  LTR            3' LTR (ΔU3): self-inactivating 3' long terminal repeat (LTR) from HIV-1
   4482..4603    +  polyA_signal   SV40 poly(A) signal: SV40 polyadenylation signal
   4643..4778    +  rep_origin     SV40 ori: SV40 origin of replication
   4799..4817    -  promoter       T7 promoter: promoter for bacteriophage T7 RNA polymerase
   4825..4980    +  CDS            lacZα (fragment): LacZα fragment of β-galactosidase; lacZ fragment
   4985..5413    +  rep_origin     f1 ori (sequence partly withheld): f1 bacteriophage origin of replication; arrow indicates direction of (+) strand synthesis
   5466..5570    +  promoter       AmpR promoter: bla
   5571..6431    +  CDS            AmpR: β-lactamase; bla; confers resistance to ampicillin, carbenicillin, and related antibiotics
   6602..7190    +  rep_origin     ori: high-copy-number ColE1/pMB1/pBR322/pUC origin of replication
