[The description below was written by a language model from this plasmid's Addgene catalogue record and pLannotate feature annotations shown in this document.]
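Description:
PSMD14 E6.4 gRNA is a third-generation lentiviral CRISPR guide plasmid built on the pLenti-sgRNA backbone, carrying a single guide RNA directed against human PSMD14. In bacteria it is maintained through a high-copy ColE1/pUC-type origin and selected with ampicillin via the bla gene. An f1 origin, an SV40 origin and remnants of lac/lacZα cloning-vector sequence are also annotated. The short RSF ori and lacI hits are only fragments and are unlikely to be functional.

The viral portion follows the usual self-inactivating design. An RSV promoter drives a truncated HIV-1 5' LTR, making genomic RNA production Tat-independent. This is followed by the Ψ packaging signal with a partial gag region, the Rev response element for nuclear export, a cPPT/CTS element, WPRE to boost transcript expression, and a ΔU3 3' LTR followed by an SV40 polyadenylation signal. Within this frame, a human U6 RNA polymerase III promoter transcribes the PSMD14 spacer, which was inserted between BsmBI sites that were destroyed during cloning and is fused to the S. pyogenes guide scaffold (annotated as a tracrRNA fragment). A downstream EF-1α core promoter expresses puromycin N-acetyltransferase so that transduced mammalian cells can be selected.

No Cas9 is annotated, so the nuclease must be supplied separately in the target cells. The plasmid belongs to a series used to generate human knockout cell lines for a large-scale analysis of cell-cycle genes. The sequenced record is 7,302 nt, shorter than the 9,151 bp listed for the empty backbone. The record does not explain this difference, although removal of a stuffer fragment during BsmBI cloning could account for it.
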