Addgene plasmid #90859: PSMD14 E6.4 gRNA
Purpose: 3rd generation lentiviral gRNA plasmid targeting human PSMD14
Depositing lab: Iain Cheeseman. Depositing organization: Whitehead Institute for Biomedical Research. Publication: Large-Scale Analysis of CRISPR/Cas9 Cell-Cycle Knockouts Reveals the Diversity of p53-Dependent Responses to Cell-Cycle Defects. McKinley KL, Cheeseman IM. Dev Cell. 2017 Feb 27;40(4):405-420.e2. doi: 10.1016/j.devcel.2017.01.012. Epub 2017 Feb 16. PubMed 28216383.
Backbone
  Vector backbone: pLenti-sgRNA
  Backbone manufacturer: Eric Lander & David Sabatini labs (Addgene plasmid #71409)
  Backbone size w/o insert (bp): 9151
  Vector type: Lentiviral, CRISPR
  Selectable markers: Puromycin
Growth in bacteria
  Bacterial resistance: Ampicillin, 100 μg/mL
  Growth temperature: 37°C
  Growth strain: NEB Stable
  Copy number: Unknown
Gene/Insert
  Gene/Insert name: PSMD14 (Guide Designation E6.4) (alt name: pKMKO series)
  gRNA/shRNA sequence: CACCgACAAGTCTATATCTCTTCCC
  Species: H. sapiens (human)
  Promoter: U6
  Cloning method: Restriction Enzyme; 5′ cloning site BsmBI (destroyed during cloning); 3′ cloning site BsmBI (destroyed during cloning)
  Sequencing primers: 5′ hU6-F (5'-GAGGGCCTATTTCCCATGATT-3'); 3′ EF1a-R (5'-CACGGCGACTACTGCACTTA-3')
Terms and licenses: Academic/Nonprofit Terms; Industry Terms: Not Available to Industry
Depositor comments: Please note that gRNA target sequence listed is not strictly the 20nt spacer sequence, but also contains the 5' BsmBI overhang. For more information about knockout human cell lines generated using this plasmid, please see http://cellcycleknockouts.wi.mit.edu/ .
How to cite: PSMD14 E6.4 gRNA was a gift from Iain Cheeseman (Addgene plasmid # 90859 ; http://n2t.net/addgene:90859 ; RRID:Addgene_90859)
